>Addgene plasmid #139356 | pRC/CMV-JAK1-VSV | addgene full sequence | sequence record 275742 | Addgene NGS Result
GTGATGCGGTTTTGGCAGTACATCAATGGGCGTGGATAGCGGTTTGACTCACGGGGATTTCCAAGTCTCC
ACCCCATTGACGTCAATGGGAGTTTGTTTTGGCACCAAAATCAACGGGACTTTCCAAAATGTCGTAACAA
CTCCGCCCCATTGACGCAAATGGGCGGTAGGCGTGTACGGTGGGAGGTCTATATAAGCAGAGCTCTCTGG
CTAACTAGAGAACCCACTGCTTACTGGCTTATCGAAATTAATACGACTCACTATAGGGAGACCCAAGCTT
GGTACCGAGCTCGGATCCACTAGTAACGGCCGCCAGTGTGCTGGAATTCTGCAGATATCCATCACACTGG
CGGCCGCTCGAGGTCGACGGTATCGATAAGCTTGATAATTCGGCACGAGGCAGACAGTGCGGGCCTGCGC
CCAGTCCCGGCTGTCCTCGCCGCGACCCCTCCTCAGCCCTGGGCGCGCGCACGCTGGGGCCCCGCGGGGC
TGGCCGCCTAGCGAGCCTGCCGGTCGACCCCAGCCAGCGCAGCGACGGGGCGCTGCCTGGCCCAGGCGCA
CACGGAAGTGCGCTTCTCTGAAGTAGCTTTGGAAAGTAGAGAAGAAAATCCAGTTTGCTTCTTGGAGAAC
ACTGGACAGCTGAATAAATGCAGTATCTAAATATAAAAGAGGACTGCAATGCCATGGCTTTCTGTGCTAA
AATGAGGAGCTCCAAGAAGACTGAGGTGAACCTGGAGGCCCCTGAGCCAGGGGTGGAAGTGATCTTCTAT
CTGTCGGACAGGGAGCCCCTCCGGCTGGGCAGTGGAGAGTACACAGCAGAGGAACTGTGCATCAGGGCTG
CACAGGCATGCCGTATCTCTCCTCTTTGTCACAACCTCTTTGCCCTGTATGACGAGAACACCAAGCTCTG
GTATGCTCCAAATCGCACCATCACCGTTGATGACAAGATGTCCCTCCGGCTCCACTACCGGATGAGGTTC
TATTTCACCAATTGGCATGGAACCAACGACAATGAGCAGTCAGTGTGGCGTCATTCTCCAAAGAAGCAGA
AAAATGGCTACGAGAAAAAAAAGATTCCAGATGCAACCCCTCTCCTTGATGCCAGCTCACTGGAGTATCT
GTTTGCTCAGGGACAGTATGATTTGGTGAAATGCCTGGCTCCTATTCGAGACCCCAAGACCGAGCAGGAT
GGACATGATATTGAGAACGAGTGTCTAGGGATGGCTGTCCTGGCCATCTCACACTATGCCATGATGAAGA
AGATGCAGTTGCCAGAACTGCCCAAGGACATCAGCTACAAGCGATATATTCCAGAAACATTGAATAAGTC
CATCAGACAGAGGAACCTTCTCACCAGGATGCGGATAAATAATGTTTTCAAGGATTTCCTAAAGGAATTT
AACAACAAGACCATTTGTGACAGCAGCGTGTCCACGCATGACCTGAAGGTGAAATACTTGGCTACCTTGG
AAACTTTGACAAAACATTACGGTGCTGAAATATTTGAGACTTCCATGTTACTGATTTCATCAGAAAATGA
GATGAATTGGTTTCATTCGAATGACGGTGGAAACGTTCTCTACTACGAAGTGATGGTGACTGGGAATCTT
GGAATCCAGTGGAGGCATAAACCAAATGTTGTTTCTGTTGAAAAGGAAAAAAATAAACTGAAGCGGAAAA
AACTGGAAAATAAACACAAGAAGGATGAGGAGAAAAACAAGATCCGGGAAGAGTGGAACAATTTTTCTTA
CTTCCCTGAAATCACTCACATTGTAATAAAGGAGTCTGTGGTCAGCATTAACAAGCAGGACAACAAGAAA
ATGGAACTGAAGCTCTCTTCCCACGAGGAGGCCTTGTCCTTTGTGTCCCTGGTAGATGGCTACTTCCGGC
TCACAGCAGATGCCCATCATTACCTCTGCACCGACGTGGCCCCCCCGTTGATCGTCCACAACATACAGAA
TGGCTGTCATGGTCCAATCTGTACAGAATACGCCATCAATAAATTGCGGCAAGAAGGAAGCGAGGAGGGG
ATGTACGTGCTGAGGTGGAGCTGCACCGACTTTGACAACATCCTCATGACCGTCACCTGCTTTGAGAAGT
CTGAGCAGGTGCAGGGTGCCCAGAAGCAGTTCAAGAACTTTCAGATCGAGGTGCAGAAGGGCCGCTACAG
TCTGCACGGTTCGGACCGCAGCTTCCCCAGCTTGGGAGACCTCATGAGCCACCTCAAGAAGCAGATCCTG
CGCACGGATAACATCAGCTTCATGCTAAAACGCTGCTGCCAGCCCAAGCCCCGAGAAATCTCCAACCTGC
TGGTGGCTACTAAGAAAGCCCAGGAGTGGCAGCCCGTCTACCCCATGAGCCAGCTGAGTTTCGATCGGAT
CCTCAAGAAGGATCTGGTGCAGGGCGAGCACCTTGGGAGAGGCACGAGAACACACATCTATTCTGGGACC
CTGATGGATTACAAGGATGACGAAGGAACTTCTGAAGAGAAGAAGATAAAAGTGATCCTCAAAGTCTTAG
ACCCCAGCCACAGGGATATTTCCCTGGCCTTCTTCGAGGCAGCCAGCATGATGAGACAGGTCTCCCACAA
ACACATCGTGTACCTCTATGGCGTCTGTGTCCGCGACGTGGAGAATATCATGGTGGAAGAGTTTGTGGAA
GGGGGTCCTCTGGATCTCTTCATGCACCGGAAAAGTGATGTCCTTACCACACCATGGAAATTCAAAGTTG
CCAAACAGCTGGCCAGTGCCCTGAGCTACTTGGAGGATAAAGACCTGGTCCATGGAAATGTGTGTACTAA
AAACCTCCTCCTGGCCCGTGAGGGCATCGACAGTGAGTGTGGCCCATTCATCAAGCTCAGTGACCCCGGC
ATCCCCATTACGGTGCTGTCTAGGCAAGAATGCATTGAACGAATCCCATGGATTGCTCCTGAGTGTGTTG
AGGACTCCAAGAACCTGAGTGTGGCTGCTGACAAGTGGAGCTTTGGAACCACGCTCTGGGAAATCTGCTA
CAATGGCGAGATCCCCTTGAAAGACAAGACGCTGATTGAGAAAGAGAGATTCTATGAAAGCCGGTGCAGG
CCAGTGACACCATCATGTAAGGAGCTGGCTGACCTCATGACCCGCTGCATGAACTATGACCCCAATCAGA
GGCCTTTCTTCCGAGCCATCATGAGAGACATTAATAAGCTTGAAGAGCAGAATCCAGATATTGTTTCAGA
AAAAAAACCAGCAACTGAAGTGGACCCCACACATTTTGAAAAGCGCTTCCTAAAGAGGATCCGTGACTTG
GGAGAGGGCCACTTTGGGAAGGTTGAGCTCTGCAGGTATGACCCCGAAGGGGACAATACAGGGGAGCAGG
TGGCTGTTAAATCTCTGAAGCCTGAGAGTGGAGGTAACCACATAGCTGATCTGAAAAAGGAAATCGAGAT
CTTAAGGAACCTCTATCATGAGAACATTGTGAAGTACAAAGGAATCTGCACAGAAGACGGAGGAAATGGT
ATTAAGCTCATCATGGAATTTCTGCCTTCGGGAAGCCTTAAGGAATATCTTCCAAAGAATAAGAACAAAA
TAAACCTCAAACAGCAGCTAAAATATGCCGTTCAGATTTGTAAGGGGATGGACTATTTGGGTTCTCGGCA
ATACGTTCACCGGGACTTGGCAGCAAGAAATGTCCTTGTTGAGAGTGAACACCAAGTGAAAATTGGAGAC
TTCGGTTTAACCAAAGCAATTGAAACCGATAAGGAGTATTACACCGTCAAGGATGACCGGGACAGCCCTG
TGTTTTGGTATGCTCCAGAATGTTTAATGCAATCTAAATTTTATATTGCCTCTGACGTCTGGTCTTTTGG
AGTCACTCTGCATGAGCTGCTGACTTACTGTGATTCAGATTCTAGTCCCATGGCTTTGTTCCTGAAAATG
ATAGGCCCAACCCATGGCCAGATGACAGTCACAAGACTTGTGAATACGTTAAAAGAAGGAAAACGCCTGC
CGTGCCCACCTAACTGTCCAGATGAGGTTTATCAACTTATGAGGAAATGCTGGGAATTCCAACCATCCAA
TCGGACAAGCTTTCAGAACCTTATTGAAGGATTTGAAGCACTTTTAAAACCCCGGGAGGGCCCACCAGGC
CCATACACCGACATCGAGATGAACCGGCTGGGCAAGTAAAGATCTAAGGTACCAATCTAGAGGGCCCTAT
TCTATAGTGTCACCTAAATGCTAGAGCTCGCTGATCAGCCTCGACTGTGCCTTCTAGTTGCCAGCCATCT
GTTGTTTGCCCCTCCCCCGTGCCTTCCTTGACCCTGGAAGGTGCCACTCCCACTGTCCTTTCCTAATAAA
ATGAGGAAATTGCATCGCATTGTCTGAGTAGGTGTCATTCTATTCTGGGGGGTGGGGTGGGGCAGGACAG
CAAGGGGGAGGATTGGGAAGACAATAGCAGGCATGCTGGGGATGCGGTGGGCTCTATGGCTTCTGAGGCG
GAAAGAACCAGCTGGGGCTCGAGGGGGGATCCCC
[124 nt withheld, positions 4515-4638]
C
[91 nt withheld, positions 4640-4730]
A
[49 nt withheld, positions 4732-4780]
CCTTTGACGTTGGAGTCCACGTTCTTT
[37 nt withheld, positions 4808-4844]
ACCCTATCTCGGTCTATTCTTTTGATTTATAAGGGATTTTGCCGATTTCGGCCTATTGGTTAAAAAATGA
GCTGATTTAACAAAAATTTAACGCGAATTTTAACAAAATATTAACGCTTACAATTTAAATATTTGCTTAT
ACAATCT
[37 nt withheld, positions 4992-5028]
GGGTACCGAGCTCGAATTCTGTGGAATGTGTGTCAGTTAGGGTGTGGAAAGTCCCCAGGCTCCCCAGCAG
GCAGAAGTATGCAAAGCATGCATCTCAATTAGTCAGCAACCAGGTGTGGAAAGTCCCCAGGCTCCCCAGC
AGGCAGAAGTATGCAAAGCATGCATCTCAATTAGTCAGCAACCATAGTCCCGCCCCTAACTCCGCCCATC
CCGCCCCTAACTCCGCCCAGTTCCGCCCATTCTCCGCCCCATGGCTGACTAATTTTTTTTATTTATGCAG
AGGCCGAGGCCGCCTCGGCCTCTGAGCTATTCCAGAAGTAGTGAGGAGGCTTTTTTGGAGGCCTAGGCTT
TTGCAAAAAGCTCCCGGGAGCTTGGATATCCATTTTCGGATCTGATCAAGAGACAGGATGAGGATCGTTT
CGCATGATTGAACAAGATGGATTGCACGCAGGTTCTCCGGCCGCTTGGGTGGAGAGGCTATTCGGCTATG
ACTGGGCACAACAGACAATCGGCTGCTCTGATGCCGCCGTGTTCCGGCTGTCAGCGCAGGGGCGCCCGGT
TCTTTTTGTCAAGACCGACCTGTCCGGTGCCCTGAATGAACTGCAGGACGAGGCAGCGCGGCTATCGTGG
CTGGCCACGACGGGCGTTCCTTGCGCAGCTGTGCTCGACGTTGTCACTGAAGCGGGAAGGGACTGGCTGC
TATTGGGCGAAGTGCCGGGGCAGGATCTCCTGTCATCTCACCTTGCTCCTGCCGAGAAAGTATCCATCAT
GGCTGATGCAATGCGGCGGCTGCATACGCTTGATCCGGCTACCTGCCCATTCGACCACCAAGCGAAACAT
CGCATCGAGCGAGCACGTACTCGGATGGAAGCCGGTCTTGTCGATCAGGATGATCTGGACGAAGAGCATC
AGGGGCTCGCGCCAGCCGAACTGTTCGCCAGGCTCAAGGCGCGCATGCCCGACGGCGAGGATCTCGTCGT
GACCCATGGCGATGCCTGCTTGCCGAATATCATGGTGGAAAATGGCCGCTTTTCTGGATTCATCGACTGT
GGCCGGCTGGGTGTGGCGGACCGCTATCAGGACATAGCGTTGGCTACCCGTGATATTGCTGAAGAGCTTG
GCGGCGAATGGGCTGACCGCTTCCTCGTGCTTTACGGTATCGCCGCTCCCGATTCGCAGCGCATCGCCTT
CTATCGCCTTCTTGACGAGTTCTTCTGAGCGGGACTCTGGGGTTCGAAATGACCGACCAAGCGACGCCCA
ACCTGCCATCACGAGATTTCGATTCCACCGCCGCCTTCTATGAAAGGTTGGGCTTCGGAATCGTTTTCCG
GGACGCCGGCTGGATGATCCTCCAGCGCGGGGATCTCATGCTGGAGTTCTTCGCCCACCCCAACTTGTTT
ATTGCAGCTTATAATGGTTACAAATAAAGCAATAGCATCACAAATTTCACAAATAAAGCATTTTTTTCAC
TGCATTCTAGTTGTGGTTTGTCCAAACTCATCAATGTATCTTATCATGTCTGGATCCGTCGACCTCGAGA
GCTTGGCGTAATCATGGTCATAGCTGTTTCCTGTGTGAAATTGTTATCCGCTCACAATTCCACACAACAT
ACGAGCCGGAAGCATAAAGTGTAAAGCCTGGGGTGCCTAATGAGTGAGCTAACTCACATTAATTGCGTTG
CGCTCACTGCCCGCTTTCCAGTCGGGAAACCTGTCGTGCCAGCTGCATTAATGAATCGGCCAACGCGCGG
GGAGAGGCGGTTTGCGTATTGGGCGCTCTTCCGCTTCCTCGCTCACTGACTCGCTGCGCTCGGTCGTTCG
GCTGCGGCGAGCGGTATCAGCTCACTCAAAGGCGGTAATACGGTTATCCACAGAATCAGGGGATAACGCA
GGAAAGAACATGTGAGCAAAAGGCCAGCAAAAGGCCAGGAACCGTAAAAAGGCCGCGTTGCTGGCGTTTT
TCCATAGGCTCCGCCCCCCTGACGAGCATCACAAAAATCGACGCTCAAGTCAGAGGTGGCGAAACCCGAC
AGGACTATAAAGATACCAGGCGTTTCCCCCTGGAAGCTCCCTCGTGCGCTCTCCTGTTCCGACCCTGCCG
CTTACCGGATACCTGTCCGCCTTTCTCCCTTCGGGAAGCGTGGCGCTTTCTCATAGCTCACGCTGTAGGT
ATCTCAGTTCGGTGTAGGTCGTTCGCTCCAAGCTGGGCTGTGTGCACGAACCCCCCGTTCAGCCCGACCG
CTGCGCCTTATCCGGTAACTATCGTCTTGAGTCCAACCCGGTAAGACACGACTTATCGCCACTGGCAGCA
GCCACTGGTAACAGGATTAGCAGAGCGAGGTATGTAGGCGGTGCTACAGAGTTCTTGAAGTGGTGGCCTA
ACTACGGCTACACTAGAAGAACAGTATTTGGTATCTGCGCTCTGCTGAAGCCAGTTACCTTCGGAAAAAG
AGTTGGTAGCTCTTGATCCGGCAAACAAACCACCGCTGGTAGCGGTGGTTTTTTTGTTTGCAAGCAGCAG
ATTACGCGCAGAAAAAAAGGATCTCAAGAAGATCCTTTGATCTTTTCTACGGGGTCTGACGCTCAGTGGA
ACGAAAACTCACGTTAAGGGATTTTGGTCATGAGATTATCAAAAAGGATCTTCACCTAGATCCTTTTAAA
TTAAAAATGAAGTTTTAAATCAATCTAAAGTATATATGAGTAAACTTGGTCTGACAGTTACCAATGCTTA
ATCAGTGAGGCACCTATCTCAGCGATCTGTCTATTTCGTTCATCCATAGTTGCCTGACTCCCCGTCGTGT
AGATAACTACGATACGGGAGGGCTTACCATCTGGCCCCAGTGCTGCAATGATACCGCGAGACCCACGCTC
ACCGGCTCCAGATTTATCAGCAATAAACCAGCCAGCCGGAAGGGCCGAGCGCAGAAGTGGTCCTGCAACT
TTATCCGCCTCCATCCAGTCTATTAATTGTTGCCGGGAAGCTAGAGTAAGTAGTTCGCCAGTTAATAGTT
TGCGCAACGTTGTTGCCATTGCTACAGGCATCGTGGTGTCACGCTCGTCGTTTGGTATGGCTTCATTCAG
CTCCGGTTCCCAACGATCAAGGCGAGTTACATGATCCCCCATGTTGTGCAAAAAAGCGGTTAGCTCCTTC
GGTCCTCCGATCGTTGTCAGAAGTAAGTTGGCCGCAGTGTTATCACTCATGGTTATGGCAGCACTGCATA
ATTCTCTTACTGTCATGCCATCCGTAAGATGCTTTTCTGTGACTGGTGAGTACTCAACCAAGTCATTCTG
AGAATAGTGTATGCGGCGACCGAGTTGCTCTTGCCCGGCGTCAATACGGGATAATACCGCGCCACATAGC
AGAACTTTAAAAGTGCTCATCATTGGAAAACGTTCTTCGGGGCGAAAACTCTCAAGGATCTTACCGCTGT
TGAGATCCAGTTCGATGTAACCCACTCGTGCACCCAACTGATCTTCAGCATCTTTTACTTTCACCAGCGT
TTCTGGGTGAGCAAAAACAGGAAGGCAAAATGCCGCAAAAAAGGGAATAAGGGCGACACGGAAATGTTGA
ATACTCATACTCTTCCTTTTTCAATATTATTGAAGCATTTATCAGGGTTATTGTCTCATGAGCGGATACA
TATTTGAATGTATTTAGAAAAATAAACAAATAGGGGTTCCGCGCACATTTCCCCGAAAAGTGCCACCTGA
CGTCGACGGATCGGGAGATCTCCCGATCCCCTATGGTGCACTCTCAGTACAATCTGCTCTGATGCCGCAT
AGTTAAGCCAGTATCTGCTCCCTGCTTGTGTGTTGGAGGTCGCTGAGTAGTGCGCGAGCAAAATTTAAGC
TACAACAAGGCAAGGCTTGACCGACAATTGCATGAAGAATCTGCTTAGGGTTAGGCGTTTTGCGCTGCTT
CGCGATGTACGGGCCAGATATACGCGTTGACATTGATTATTGACTAGTTATTAATAGTAATCAATTACGG
GGTCATTAGTTCATAGCCCATATATGGAGTTCCGCGTTACATAACTTACGGTAAATGGCCCGCCTGGCTG
ACCGCCCAACGACCCCCGCCCATTGACGTCAATAATGACGTATGTTCCCATAGTAACGCCAATAGGGACT
TTCCATTGACGTCAATGGGTGGAGTATTTACGGTAAACTGCCCACTTGGCAGTACATCAAGTGTATCATA
TGCCAAGTACGCCCCCTATTGACGTCAATGACGGTAAATGGCCCGCCTGGCATTATGCCCAGTACATGAC
CTTATGGGACTTTCCTACTTGGCAGTACATCTACGTATTAGTCATCGCTATTACCATG
Features (pLannotate 1.2.2; 23 found; start..end, strand, type, name):
      1..204     +  promoter       CMV promoter: human cytomegalovirus (CMV) immediate early promoter
    200..233     +  LTR            5' LTR (truncated) (fragment): truncated 5' long terminal repeat (LTR) from HIV-1
    249..267     +  promoter       T7 promoter: promoter for bacteriophage T7 RNA polymerase
    357..387     -  misc_feature   MCS (fragment): pBluescript multiple cloning site
    648..4109    +  CDS            JAK1: JAK1_HUMAN - Also known as JAK1A, JAK1B. Experimental evidence at protein level: Swiss-Prot protein existence level 1. Tyrosine kinase of the non-receptor type, involved in the IFN-alpha/beta/gamma signal pathway (PubMed:7615558). Kinase partner for the interleukin (IL)-2 receptor (PubMed:11909529) as well as interleukin (IL)-10 receptor (PubMed:12133952). From Homo sapiens (Human).
   4201..4219    -  promoter       SP6 promoter: promoter for bacteriophage SP6 RNA polymerase
   4245..4469    +  polyA_signal   bGH poly(A) signal: bovine growth hormone polyadenylation signal
   4473..4494    +  promoter       SV40 promoter (fragment): SV40 enhancer and early promoter
   4515..4943    +  rep_origin     f1 ori (sequence partly withheld): f1 bacteriophage origin of replication; arrow indicates direction of (+) strand synthesis
   5029..5047    -  misc_feature   MCS (fragment): pUC18/19 multiple cloning site
   5056..5385    +  promoter       SV40 promoter: SV40 enhancer and early promoter
   5452..6243    +  CDS            neo: KKA2_KLEPN - Also known as kan, nptII. Experimental evidence at protein level: Swiss-Prot protein existence level 1. Resistance to kanamycin, neomycin, paromomycin, ribostamycin, butirosin and gentamicin B. From Klebsiella pneumoniae.
   6267..6425    +  CDS            ble (fragment): BLE_KLEPN - Experimental evidence at protein level: Swiss-Prot protein existence level 1. Binding protein with a strong affinity to the bleomycin family of antibiotics. Binds to CL990; an antimitotic-antibiotic compound. From Klebsiella pneumoniae.
   6420..6554    +  polyA_signal   SV40 poly(A) signal: SV40 polyadenylation signal
   6609..6625    -  protein_bind   lac operator: The lac repressor binds to the lac operator to inhibit transcription in E. coli. This inhibition can be relieved by adding lactose or isopropyl-β-D-thiogalactopyranoside (IPTG). lac repressor encoded by lacI
   6633..6663    -  promoter       lac promoter: promoter for the E. coli lac operon
   6678..6699    -  protein_bind   CAP binding site: CAP binding activates transcription in the presence of cAMP. E. coli catabolite activator protein
   6712..6804    -  CDS            lacI (fragment): lac repressor; lacI; The lac repressor binds to the lac operator to inhibit transcription in E. coli. This inhibition can be relieved by adding lactose or isopropyl-β-D-thiogalactopyranoside (IPTG).
   6987..7575    -  rep_origin     ori: high-copy-number ColE1/pMB1/pBR322/pUC origin of replication
   7746..8606    -  CDS            AmpR: β-lactamase; bla; confers resistance to ampicillin, carbenicillin, and related antibiotics
   8607..8711    -  promoter       AmpR promoter: bla
   8770..8822    -  misc_feature   bom (fragment): basis of mobility region from pBR322
   8977..9356    +  enhancer       CMV enhancer: human cytomegalovirus immediate early enhancer
