[The description below was written by a language model from this plasmid's Addgene catalogue record and pLannotate feature annotations shown in this document.]
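Description:
pRC/CMV-JAK1-VSV is a mammalian expression plasmid of about 9.4 kb, built on the pRC/CMV backbone, that drives expression of human JAK1. JAK1 is a non-receptor tyrosine kinase that signals downstream of the interferon alpha/beta/gamma receptors and several interleukin receptors. The insert is a JAK1 cDNA that retains roughly 300 nt of its native 5' UTR. The annotated coding region accordingly begins several hundred bases downstream of the promoter. Transcription comes from the human cytomegalovirus immediate-early enhancer and promoter, which span the numbering origin of the circular map, and it is terminated by the bovine growth hormone polyadenylation signal. The catalogue entry records a VSV epitope tag fused to the C terminus of JAK1, which would allow detection or immunoprecipitation with anti-VSV antibodies. The tag is not separately annotated in the feature table. T7 and SP6 promoters flank the insert and serve as sequencing primer sites. The restriction sites used for cloning are not recorded.

For stable selection in mammalian cells, an SV40 enhancer/early promoter drives the neomycin phosphotransferase gene, followed by an SV40 poly(A) signal, which confers G418 resistance. In E. coli the plasmid is maintained at high copy from a ColE1/pUC-type origin and selected with ampicillin through the beta-lactamase gene. An f1 origin is also present for single-stranded DNA production. Several short annotations appear to be backbone remnants or incidental sequence matches rather than functional elements: the fragments of an HIV-1 LTR, ble, lacI, bom and multiple cloning sites, along with the lac promoter/operator region. The stated purpose is simply expression of JAK1 protein. The associated work concerned Janus kinase family members and the interferon alpha/beta receptor.
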