Addgene plasmid #139356: pRC/CMV-JAK1-VSV
Purpose: Expression of JAK1 protein
Depositing lab: Sandra Pellegrini. Depositing organization: Institut Pasteur. Publication: Specific contribution of Tyk2 JH regions to the binding and the expression of the interferon alpha/beta receptor component IFNAR1. Richter MF, Dumenil G, Uze G, Fellous M, Pellegrini S. J Biol Chem. 1998 Sep 18;273(38):24723-9. doi: 10.1074/jbc.273.38.24723. PubMed 9733772.
Backbone
  Vector backbone: pRC/CMV
  Vector type: Mammalian Expression
  Selectable markers: Neomycin (select with G418)
Growth in bacteria
  Bacterial resistance: Ampicillin, 100 μg/mL
  Growth temperature: 37°C
  Growth strain: DH5alpha
  Copy number: High Copy
Gene/Insert
  Gene/Insert name: JAK1 cDNA with 300nt of 5'UTR
  Species: H. sapiens (human)
  Entrez Gene: JAK1 (a.k.a. AIIDE, JAK1A, JAK1B, JTK3)
  Promoter: CMV
  Tag / fusion protein: VSV (C terminal on insert)
  Cloning method: Restriction Enzyme; 5′ cloning site Unknown (unknown if destroyed)
  Sequencing primers: 5′ T7; 3′ Sp6
Resource information
  A portion of this plasmid was derived from a plasmid made by: original JAK1 cDNA clone from Andrew Wilks, Ludwig Institute for Cancer Research, Victoria, Australia
Terms and licenses: Academic/Nonprofit Terms; Industry Terms: Not Available to Industry
How to cite: pRC/CMV-JAK1-VSV was a gift from Sandra Pellegrini (Addgene plasmid # 139356 ; http://n2t.net/addgene:139356 ; RRID:Addgene_139356)
